Addgene plasmid #46767: pKIKOlacZKm
Purpose: (Empty Backbone) E.coli genomic integration at lacZ
Depositing lab: Lars Nielsen & Claudia Vickers. Depositing organization: University of Queensland. Publication: Knock-in/Knock-out (KIKO) vectors for rapid integration of large DNA sequences, including whole metabolic pathways, onto the Escherichia coli chromosome at well-characterised loci. Sabri S, Steen JA, Bongers M, Nielsen LK, Vickers CE. Microb Cell Fact. 2013 Jun 24;12(1):60. 10.1186/1475-2859-12-60 PubMed 23799955.
Backbone
  Vector backbone: pKD4
  Backbone size (bp): 3267
  Modifications to backbone: oriR6Kgamma bla fragment from pKD4 used as backbone. 1kb fragment of lacZ added (creating an intermediate vector). Subsequent addition of MCS and kanamycin antibiotic resistance cassette
  Vector type: E.coli genomic integration
Growth in bacteria
  Bacterial resistance: Ampicillin and Kanamycin, 100 & 50 μg/mL
  Growth temperature: 37°C
  Growth strain: Pir1
  Copy number: Low Copy
Terms and licenses: Academic/Nonprofit Terms; Industry Terms: Not Available to Industry
Depositor comments: This plasmid is used for integration of DNA into the E.coli genome via homologous recombination. The DNA of interest is cloned between lacZ homologous arms and integrated at the lacZ locus.
How to cite: pKIKOlacZKm was a gift from Lars Nielsen & Claudia Vickers (Addgene plasmid # 46767 ; http://n2t.net/addgene:46767 ; RRID:Addgene_46767)
