[The description below was written by a language model from this plasmid's Addgene catalogue record and pLannotate feature annotations shown in this document.]
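Description:
pKIKOlacZKm is an empty "knock-in/knock-out" (KIKO) backbone for placing cloned DNA onto the Escherichia coli chromosome at the lacZ locus by homologous recombination. It was built from the oriR6Kγ–bla portion of pKD4. Replication therefore depends on the R6K γ origin, which fires only when the pi initiator protein is supplied in trans. The plasmid is maintained at low copy in a pir-expressing host such as Pir1 and cannot replicate in ordinary E. coli strains, so it behaves as a non-replicating donor in the target strain. Propagation is selected with ampicillin (β-lactamase expressed from its own bla promoter) together with kanamycin.

The integration module is bounded by two lacZ fragments of about 500 bp each, derived from the 1 kb lacZ segment added during construction, which serve as homology arms. Between them lies a kanamycin resistance cassette (neo/nptII) carried on Tn5-derived sequence; the partial tnpA and ble annotations appear to be remnants of this Tn5 context rather than functional genes. FRT sites flank the cassette, so FLP recombinase can excise the marker after integration. The record also describes a multiple cloning site added between the arms, although the feature table does not annotate it.

A gene or a larger sequence, up to a whole metabolic pathway, is cloned between the arms alongside the marker. Recombination then inserts the payload into lacZ and disrupts that gene. The ampicillin marker and R6K origin lie outside the arms and are not carried into the chromosome by a double crossover. No promoter or insert for the cargo is supplied.
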