Features (pLannotate 1.2.2; 10 found; start..end, strand, type, name):
     35..417     -  rep_origin     R6K γ ori: γ replication origin from E. coli plasmid R6K; requires the R6K initiator protein pi for replication
    488..1348    -  CDS            AmpR: β-lactamase; bla; confers resistance to ampicillin, carbenicillin, and related antibiotics
   1349..1453    -  promoter       AmpR promoter: bla
   1490..2004    -  CDS            lacZ (fragment): β-galactosidase; lacZ
   2062..2109    -  protein_bind   FRT: FLP-mediated recombination occurs in the 8-bp core sequence TCTAGAAA (Turan and Bode, 2011). FLP recombinase from the Saccharomyces cerevisiae 2μ plasmid
   2103..2438    +  CDS            tnpA (fragment): TN5P_ECOLX - Also known as tnp. Experimental evidence at protein level: Swiss-Prot protein existence level 1. Mediates transposition of transposon Tn5 by a 'cut and paste' mechanism. First, the monomeric transposase binds the 19 bp inverted DNA repeats flanking the transposon. Then, dimerization of the DNA- bound transposase creates a synaptic DNA complex. After nicking of the first DNA strand, excision of the transposon proceeds through a series of intermediates. The transposase then mediates the insertion of the transposon at a new site by strand transfer. The activity of the wild- type tran
   2470..3261    +  CDS            neo: KKA2_KLEPN - Also known as kan, nptII. Experimental evidence at protein level: Swiss-Prot protein existence level 1. Resistance to kanamycin, neomycin, paromomycin, ribostamycin, butirosin and gentamicin B. From Klebsiella pneumoniae.
   3285..3437    +  CDS            ble (fragment): BLE_KLEPN - Experimental evidence at protein level: Swiss-Prot protein existence level 1. Binding protein with a strong affinity to the bleomycin family of antibiotics. Binds to CL990; an antimitotic-antibiotic compound. From Klebsiella pneumoniae.
   3455..3488    -  protein_bind   FRT (minimal): supports FLP-mediated excision but not integration (Turan and Bode, 2011) FLP recombinase from the Saccharomyces cerevisiae 2μ plasmid
   3645..4150    -  CDS            lacZ (fragment): β-galactosidase; lacZ
>Addgene plasmid #46767 | pKIKOlacZKm | depositor full sequence | sequence record 66223 | Genbank: KC503969
GGAGGATATTCATATGGACCATGGCTAATTCCCATGTCAGCCGTTAAGTGTTCCTGTGTCACTGAAAATT
GCTTTGAGAGGCTCTAAGGGCTTCTCAGTGCGTTACATCCCTGGCTTGTTGTCCACAACCGTTAAACCTT
AAAAGCTTTAAAAGCCTTATATATTCTTTTTTTTCTTATAAAACTTAAAACCTTAGAGGCTATTTAAGTT
GCTGATTTATATTAATTTTATTGTTCAAACATGAGAGCTTAGTACGTGAAACATGAGAGCTTAGTACGTT
AGCCATGAGAGCTTAGTACGTTAGCCATGAGGGTTTAGTTCGTTAAACATGAGAGCTTAGTACGTTAAAC
ATGAGAGCTTAGTACGTGAAACATGAGAGCTTAGTACGTACTATCAACAGGTTGAACTGCGGATCTTGCG
GCCGCAAAAATTAAAAATGAAGTTTTAAATCAATCTAAAGTATATATGAGTAAACTTGGTCTGACAGTTA
CCAATGCTTAATCAGTGAGGCACCTATCTCAGCGATCTGTCTATTTCGTTCATCCATAGTTGCCTGACTC
CCCGTCGTGTAGATAACTACGATACGGGAGGGCTTACCATCTGGCCCCAGTGCTGCAATGATACCGCGAG
ACCCACGCTCACCGGCTCCAGATTTATCAGCAATAAACCAGCCAGCCGGAAGGGCCGAGCGCAGAAGTGG
TCCTGCAACTTTATCCGCCTCCATCCAGTCTATTAATTGTTGCCGGGAAGCTAGAGTAAGTAGTTCGCCA
GTTAATAGTTTGCGCAACGTTGTTGCCATTGCTACAGGCATCGTGGTGTCACGCTCGTCGTTTGGTATGG
CTTCATTCAGCTCCGGTTCCCAACGATCAAGGCGAGTTACATGATCCCCCATGTTGTGCAAAAAAGCGGT
TAGCTCCTTCGGTCCTCCGATCGTTGTCAGAAGTAAGTTGGCCGCAGTGTTATCACTCATGGTTATGGCA
GCACTGCATAATTCTCTTACTGTCATGCCATCCGTAAGATGCTTTTCTGTGACTGGTGAGTACTCAACCA
AGTCATTCTGAGAATAGTGTATGCGGCGACCGAGTTGCTCTTGCCCGGCGTCAATACGGGATAATACCGC
GCCACATAGCAGAACTTTAAAAGTGCTCATCATTGGAAAACGTTCTTCGGGGCGAAAACTCTCAAGGATC
TTACCGCTGTTGAGATCCAGTTCGATGTAACCCACTCGTGCACCCAACTGATCTTCAGCATCTTTTACTT
TCACCAGCGTTTCTGGGTGAGCAAAAACAGGAAGGCAAAATGCCGCAAAAAAGGGAATAAGGGCGACACG
GAAATGTTGAATACTCATACTCTTCCTTTTTCAATATTATTGAAGCATTTATCAGGGTTATTGTCTCATG
AGCGGATACATATTTGAATGTATTTAGAAAAATAAACAAATAGGGGTTCCGCGCACATTTCCCCGAAAAG
TGCCACCTGCATCCAGAAACAAGACTGTTACCCATCGCGTGGGCGTATTCGCAAAGGATCAGCGGGCGCA
TCTCTCCAGGTAGCGAAAGCCATTTTTTGATGGACCATTTCGGCACAGCCGGGAAGGGCTGGTCTTCATC
CACGCGCGCGTACATCGGGCAAATAATATCGGTGGCCGTGGTGTCGGCTCCGCCGCCTTCATACTGCACC
GGGCGGGAAGGATCGACAGATTTGATCCAGCGATACAGCGCGTCGTGATTAGCGCCGTGGCCTGATTCAT
TCCCCAGCGACCAGATGATCACACTCGGGTGATTACGATCGCGCTGCACCATTCGCGTTACGCGTTCGCT
CATCGCCGGTAGCCAGCGCGGATCATCGGTCAGACGATTCATTGGCACCATGCCGTGGGTTTCAATATTG
GCTTCATCCACCACATACAGGCCGTAGCGGTCGCACAGCGTGTACCACAGCGGATGGTTCGGATAATGCG
AACAGCGCACGGCGTTAAAGTTGTTCTGCTTCATCAGCAGGATAAACAAAAAAAACCCCGCTTCGGCGGG
GTTTTTTTTAATCGTAGGCTGGAGCTGCTTCGAAGTTCCTATACTTTCTAGAGAATAGGAACTTCGGAAT
AGGAACTTCAAGATCCCCTCACGCTGCCGCAAGCACTCAGGGCGCAAGGGCTGCTAAAGGAAGCGGAACA
CGTAGAAAGCCAGTCCGCAGAAACGGTGCTGACCCCGGATGAATGTCAGCTACTGGGCTATCTGGACAAG
GGAAAACGCAAGCGCAAAGAGAAAGCAGGTAGCTTGCAGTGGGCTTACATGGCGATAGCTAGACTGGGCG
GTTTTATGGACAGCAAGCGAACCGGAATTGCCAGCTGGGGCGCCCTCTGGTAAGGTTGGGAAGCCCTGCA
AAGTAAACTGGATGGCTTTCTTGCCGCCAAGGATCTGATGGCGCAGGGGATCAAGATCTGATCAAGAGAC
AGGATGAGGATCGTTTCGCATGATTGAACAAGATGGATTGCACGCAGGTTCTCCGGCCGCTTGGGTGGAG
AGGCTATTCGGCTATGACTGGGCACAACAGACAATCGGCTGCTCTGATGCCGCCGTGTTCCGGCTGTCAG
CGCAGGGGCGCCCGGTTCTTTTTGTCAAGACCGACCTGTCCGGTGCCCTGAATGAACTGCAGGACGAGGC
AGCGCGGCTATCGTGGCTGGCCACGACGGGCGTTCCTTGCGCAGCTGTGCTCGACGTTGTCACTGAAGCG
GGAAGGGACTGGCTGCTATTGGGCGAAGTGCCGGGGCAGGATCTCCTGTCATCTCACCTTGCTCCTGCCG
AGAAAGTATCCATCATGGCTGATGCAATGCGGCGGCTGCATACGCTTGATCCGGCTACCTGCCCATTCGA
CCACCAAGCGAAACATCGCATCGAGCGAGCACGTACTCGGATGGAAGCCGGTCTTGTCGATCAGGATGAT
CTGGACGAAGAGCATCAGGGGCTCGCGCCAGCCGAACTGTTCGCCAGGCTCAAGGCGCGCATGCCCGACG
GCGAGGATCTCGTCGTGACCCATGGCGATGCCTGCTTGCCGAATATCATGGTGGAAAATGGCCGCTTTTC
TGGATTCATCGACTGTGGCCGGCTGGGTGTGGCGGACCGCTATCAGGACATAGCGTTGGCTACCCGTGAT
ATTGCTGAAGAGCTTGGCGGCGAATGGGCTGACCGCTTCCTCGTGCTTTACGGTATCGCCGCTCCCGATT
CGCAGCGCATCGCCTTCTATCGCCTTCTTGACGAGTTCTTCTGAGCGGGACTCTGGGGTTCGAAATGACC
GACCAAGCGACGCCCAACCTGCCATCACGAGATTTCGATTCCACCGCCGCCTTCTATGAAAGGTTGGGCT
TCGGAATCGTTTTCCGGGACGCCGGCTGGATGATCCTCCAGCGCGGGGATCTCATGCTGGAGTTCTTCGC
CCACCCCAGCTTCAAAAGCGCTCTGAAGTTCCTATACTTTCTAGAGAATAGGAACTTCGGAATAGGAACT
AAGGAGGATATTCATATAGACCATGATTGCATGCGGTACCGAGCTCGGATCCACTAGTAGAGGATAAAAC
ATATGGAATTCCTGCAGTGCGCAGTCGACGCGCAAAAAACCCCGCCCCTGACAGGGCGGGGTTTTTTCGC
TGTTTATCCTGCACCATCGTCTGCTCATCCATGACCTGACCATGCAGAGGATGATGCTCGTGACGGTTAA
CGCCTCGAATCAGCAACGGCTTGCCGTTCAGCAGCAGCAGACCATTTTCAATCCGCACCTCGCGGAAACC
GACATCGCAGGCTTCTGCTTCAATCAGCGTGCCGTCGGCGGTGTGCAGTTCAACCACCGCACGATAGAGA
TTCGGGATTTCGGCGCTCCACAGCGCCGGGTTTTCGACGTTCAGACGTAGCGTGACGCGATCGGCATAAC
CACCACGCTCATCGATAATTTCACCGCCGAAAGGCGCGGTGCCGCTGGCGACCTGCGTTTCACCCTGCCA
CAAAGAAACCGTCACCCGCAGCTCATCGCGCAGCTCGCCGTACATCTGAACTTCTGCCTCCAGTACCGCG
CGGCTGAAATCATCATTAAAGTGAGTGGCAACATGGAAATCGCTGATTTGTGTGCTCGGTTTGTGCAGCA
ACGAGACGTCACGGAAAATGGTTTCTG
