>Addgene plasmid #46767 | pKIKOlacZKm | addgene partial sequence | sequence record 71456 | Neo-F 5'-CGTTGGCTACCCGTGATATT-3'
CCTCGTGCTTTACGGTATCGCCGCTCCCGATTCGCAGCGCATCGCCTTCTATCGCCTTCTTGACGAGTTC
TTCTGAGCGGGACTCTGGGGTTCGAAATGACCGACCAAGCGACGCCCAACCTGCCATCACGAGATTTCGA
TTCCACCGCCGCCTTCTATGAAAGGTTGGGCTTCGGAATCGTTTTCCGGGACGCCGGCTGGATGATCCTC
CAGCGCGGGGATCTCATGCTGGAGTTCTTCGCCCACCCCAGCTTCAAAAGCGCTCTGAAGTTCCTATACT
TTCTAGAGAATAGGAACTTCGGAATAGGAACTAAGGAGGATATTCATATAGACCATGATTGCATGCGGTA
CCGAGCTCGGATCCACTAGTAGAGGATAAAACATATGGAATTCCTGCAGTGCGCAGTCGACGCGCAAAAA
ACCCCGCCCCTGACAGGGCGGGGTTTTTTCGCTGTTTATCCTGCACCATCGTCTGCTCATCCATGACCTG
ACCATGCAGAGGATGATGCTCGTGACGGTTAACGCCTCGAATCAGCAACGGCTTGCCGTTCAGCAGCAGC
AGACCATTTTCAATCCGCACCTCGCGGAAACCGACATCGCAGGCTTCTGCTTCAATCAGCGTGCCGTCGG
CGGTGTGCAGTTCAACCACCGCACGATAGAGATTCGGGATTTCGGCGCTCCACAGCGCCGGGTTTTCGAC
GTTCAGACGTAGCGTGACGCGATCGGCATAACCACCACGCTCATCGATAATTTCACCGCCGAAAGGCGCG
GTGCCGCTGGCGACCTGCGTTTCACCCTGCCACAAAGAAACCGTCACCCGCAGCTCATCGCGCAGCTCGC
CGTACATCTGAACTTCTGCCTCCAGTACCGCGCGGCTGAA
