>Addgene plasmid #46767 | pKIKOlacZKm | addgene partial sequence | sequence record 71623 | psc101-For 5'-GATCAGATCATGATCCCCTGCGCCATCAGATCC-3'
TTTACTTTGCAGGGCTTCCCAACCTTACCAGAGGGCGCCCCAGCTGGCAATTCCGGTTCGCTTGCTGTCC
ATAAAACCGCCCAGTCTAGCTATCGCCATGTAAGCCCACTGCAAGCTACCTGCTTTCTCTTTGCGCTTGC
GTTTTCCCTTGTCCAGATAGCCCAGTAGCTGACATTCATCCGGGGTCAGCACCGTTTCTGCGGACTGGCT
TTCTACGTGTTCCGCTTCCTTTAGCAGCCCTTGCGCCCTGAGTGCTTGCGGCAGCGTGGGGGATCTTGAA
GTTCCTATTCCGAAGTTCCTATTCTCTAGAAAGTATAGGAACTTCGAAGCAGCTCCAGCCTACGATTAAA
AAAAACCCCGCCGAAGCGGGGTTTTTTTTGTTTATCCTGCTGATGAAGCAGAACAACTTTAACGCCGTGC
GCTGTTCGCATTATCCGAACCATCCGCTGTGGTACACGCTGTGCGACCGCTACGGCCTGTATGTGGTGGA
TGAAGCCAATATTGAAACCCACGGCATGGTGCCAATGAATCGTCTGACCGATGATCCGCGCTGGCTACCG
GCGATGAGCGAACGCGTAACGCGAATGGTGCAGCGCGATCGTAATCACCCGAGTGTGATCATCTGGTCGC
TGGGGAATGAATCAGGCCACGGCGCTAATCACGACGCGCTGTATCGCTGGATCAAATCTGTCGATCCTTC
CCGCCCGGTGCAGTATGAAGGCGGCGGAGCCGACACCACGGCCACCGATATTATT
